Addgene plasmid #194847: MAC-C Sars-CoV-2 S_Q52R
Purpose: Sars-CoV-2 S_Q52R in MAC-C destination vector
Depositing lab: Markku Varjosalo. Depositing organization: University of Helsinki, Institute of Biotechnology. Publication: The comprehensive SARS-CoV-2 ‘hijackome’ knowledge base— reveals significant changes in host cell protein expression and activation by multiple SARS-CoV-2 variants. Varjosalo M, Huuskonen S, Liu X, Redchuk T, Salokas K, Lundberg R, Maljanen S, Belik M, Reinholm A, Kolehmainen P, Tripathi G, Laine P, Belanov S, Auvinen P, Vartiainen M, Laine L, Österlund P, Julkkunen I, Kakkola L. 10 May 2024, Research Square 10.21203/rs.3.rs-4322477/v1.
Backbone
  Vector backbone: MAC-tag-C (#108077)
  Vector type: Mammalian Expression
  Selectable markers: Hygromycin
Growth in bacteria
  Bacterial resistance: Ampicillin, 100 μg/mL
  Growth temperature: 37°C
  Growth strain: DH5alpha
  Copy number: High Copy
Gene/Insert
  Gene/Insert name: S_Q52R (alt name: Spike protein Q52R)
  Species: Sars-CoV-2
  Mutation: Q52R
  Entrez Gene: S (a.k.a. GU280_gp02, spike glycoprotein)
  Tag / fusion protein: MAC-C (C terminal on backbone)
Terms and licenses: Academic/Nonprofit Terms; Industry Terms
Depositor comments: Please visit https://doi.org/10.21203/rs.3.rs-4322477/v1 for preprint.
How to cite: MAC-C Sars-CoV-2 S_Q52R was a gift from Markku Varjosalo (Addgene plasmid # 194847 ; http://n2t.net/addgene:194847 ; RRID:Addgene_194847)
