[The description below was written by a language model from this plasmid's Addgene catalogue record and pLannotate feature annotations shown in this document.]
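Description:
MAC-C Sars-CoV-2 S_Q52R is a mammalian expression plasmid of about 10.1 kb that carries the SARS-CoV-2 spike glycoprotein with a Q52R substitution, cloned into the MAC-tag-C Gateway destination backbone. It is propagated in E. coli from a high-copy ColE1/pUC-type origin under ampicillin selection (AmpR with its bla promoter). Fragments of an f1 origin and of lac regulatory elements remain from the parental vector.

The spike open reading frame lies between attB1 and attB2 sites left by Gateway recombination. It sits downstream of the CMV enhancer and promoter, and short tet-operator-like fragments are annotated directly after the promoter. This pattern suggests a tetracycline-regulatable CMV/TetO arrangement, although the record does not state inducibility. Following attB2, the catalogue lists a C-terminal MAC tag contributed by the backbone. The feature table identifies a birA-derived biotin ligase coding sequence in this position, followed by the bGH polyadenylation signal; other components of the tag are not annotated. A spike fusion to a biotin ligase would allow proximity-dependent biotinylation of neighbouring host proteins.

A single FRT site directly precedes a hygromycin resistance gene that has no complete promoter annotated in front of it and is terminated by an SV40 poly(A) signal. This is the layout typical of FLP-mediated integration into a genomic FRT landing site, where the host locus supplies the promoter, so that hygromycin selects for stable isogenic lines. The associated publication describes mapping how SARS-CoV-2 proteins and their variants alter host cell protein expression and activation, which fits use of this construct for interactome analysis of the spike variant.
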