Features (pLannotate 1.2.2; 24 found; start..end, strand, type, name):
    319..1179    -  CDS            AmpR: β-lactamase; bla; confers resistance to ampicillin, carbenicillin, and related antibiotics
   1180..1284    -  promoter       AmpR promoter: bla
   1343..1395    -  misc_feature   bom (fragment): basis of mobility region from pBR322
   1550..1929    +  enhancer       CMV enhancer: human cytomegalovirus immediate early enhancer
   1930..2133    +  promoter       CMV promoter: human cytomegalovirus (CMV) immediate early promoter
   2135..2154    +  promoter       PLtetO-1 promoter (fragment): modified phage lambda PL promoter with tet operator sites (Lutz and Bujard, 1997)
   2156..2175    +  promoter       PLtetO-1 promoter (fragment): modified phage lambda PL promoter with tet operator sites (Lutz and Bujard, 1997)
   2183..2216    +  promoter       TRE3GV promoter (fragment): 3rd-generation Tet-responsive promoter that can be activated by binding of Tet-On® 3G, optimized for retroviral and lentiviral vectors
   2352..2369    +  protein_bind   attB1 (fragment): mutant version of attB; core recombination site for the Gateway® BP reaction BP Clonase™
   2375..6193    +  CDS            S: SPIKE_SARS2 - Experimental evidence at protein level: Swiss-Prot protein existence level 1. [Spike glycoprotein]: May down-regulate host tetherin (BST2) by lysosomal degradation, thereby counteracting its antiviral activity. From Severe acute respiratory syndrome coronavirus 2 (2019-nCoV) (SARS-CoV-2).
   6195..6219    -  protein_bind   attB2: mutant version of attB; recombination site for the Gateway® BP reaction BP Clonase™
   6407..7366    +  CDS            birA: BIRA_ECOLI - Also known as bioR, dhbB. Experimental evidence at protein level: Swiss-Prot protein existence level 1. Acts both as a biotin--[acetyl-CoA-carboxylase] ligase and a biotin-operon repressor. In the presence of ATP, BirA activates biotin to form the BirA-biotinyl-5'-adenylate (BirA-bio-5'-AMP or holoBirA) complex. HoloBirA can either transfer the biotinyl moiety to the biotin carboxyl carrier protein (BCCP) subunit of acetyl-CoA carboxylase, or bind to the biotin operator site and inhibit transcription of the operon. From Escherichia coli (strain K12).
   7416..7640    +  polyA_signal   bGH poly(A) signal: bovine growth hormone polyadenylation signal
   7644..7665    +  promoter       SV40 promoter (fragment): SV40 enhancer and early promoter
   7686..7919    +  rep_origin     f1 ori (fragment) (sequence partly withheld): f1 bacteriophage origin of replication; arrow indicates direction of (+) strand synthesis
   7924..7971    +  protein_bind   FRT: FLP-mediated recombination occurs in the 8-bp core sequence TCTAGAAA (Turan and Bode, 2011). FLP recombinase from the Saccharomyces cerevisiae 2μ plasmid
   7979..9001    +  CDS            HygR: aminoglycoside phosphotransferase from E. coli; aph(4)-Ia; confers resistance to hygromycin
   9011..9136    +  CDS            ble (fragment): BLE_KLEPN - Experimental evidence at protein level: Swiss-Prot protein existence level 1. Binding protein with a strong affinity to the bleomycin family of antibiotics. Binds to CL990; an antimitotic-antibiotic compound. From Klebsiella pneumoniae.
   9131..9252    +  polyA_signal   SV40 poly(A) signal: SV40 polyadenylation signal
   9325..9341    -  protein_bind   lac operator: The lac repressor binds to the lac operator to inhibit transcription in E. coli. This inhibition can be relieved by adding lactose or isopropyl-β-D-thiogalactopyranoside (IPTG). lac repressor encoded by lacI
   9349..9379    -  promoter       lac promoter: promoter for the E. coli lac operon
   9394..9415    -  protein_bind   CAP binding site: CAP binding activates transcription in the presence of cAMP. E. coli catabolite activator protein
   9428..9520    -  CDS            lacI (fragment): lac repressor; lacI; The lac repressor binds to the lac operator to inhibit transcription in E. coli. This inhibition can be relieved by adding lactose or isopropyl-β-D-thiogalactopyranoside (IPTG).
   9703..148     -  rep_origin     ori (across the origin): high-copy-number ColE1/pMB1/pBR322/pUC origin of replication
>Addgene plasmid #194847 | MAC-C Sars-CoV-2 S_Q52R | addgene full sequence | sequence record 384452 | Addgene NGS Result
AACAGTATTTGGTATCTGCGCTCTGCTGAAGCCAGTTACCTTCGGAAAAAGAGTTGGTAGCTCTTGATCC
GGCAAACAAACCACCGCTGGTAGCGGTGGTTTTTTTGTTTGCAAGCAGCAGATTACGCGCAGAAAAAAAG
GATCTCAAGAAGATCCTTTGATCTTTTCTACGGGGTCTGACGCTCAGTGGAACGAAAACTCACGTTAAGG
GATTTTGGTCATGAGATTATCAAAAAGGATCTTCACCTAGATCCTTTTAAATTAAAAATGAAGTTTTAAA
TCAATCTAAAGTATATATGAGTAAACTTGGTCTGACAGTTACCAATGCTTAATCAGTGAGGCACCTATCT
CAGCGATCTGTCTATTTCGTTCATCCATAGTTGCCTGACTCCCCGTCGTGTAGATAACTACGATACGGGA
GGGCTTACCATCTGGCCCCAGTGCTGCAATGATACCGCGAGACCCACGCTCACCGGCTCCAGATTTATCA
GCAATAAACCAGCCAGCCGGAAGGGCCGAGCGCAGAAGTGGTCCTGCAACTTTATCCGCCTCCATCCAGT
CTATTAATTGTTGCCGGGAAGCTAGAGTAAGTAGTTCGCCAGTTAATAGTTTGCGCAACGTTGTTGCCAT
TGCTACAGGCATCGTGGTGTCACGCTCGTCGTTTGGTATGGCTTCATTCAGCTCCGGTTCCCAACGATCA
AGGCGAGTTACATGATCCCCCATGTTGTGCAAAAAAGCGGTTAGCTCCTTCGGTCCTCCGATCGTTGTCA
GAAGTAAGTTGGCCGCAGTGTTATCACTCATGGTTATGGCAGCACTGCATAATTCTCTTACTGTCATGCC
ATCCGTAAGATGCTTTTCTGTGACTGGTGAGTACTCAACCAAGTCATTCTGAGAATAGTGTATGCGGCGA
CCGAGTTGCTCTTGCCCGGCGTCAATACGGGATAATACCGCGCCACATAGCAGAACTTTAAAAGTGCTCA
TCATTGGAAAACGTTCTTCGGGGCGAAAACTCTCAAGGATCTTACCGCTGTTGAGATCCAGTTCGATGTA
ACCCACTCGTGCACCCAACTGATCTTCAGCATCTTTTACTTTCACCAGCGTTTCTGGGTGAGCAAAAACA
GGAAGGCAAAATGCCGCAAAAAAGGGAATAAGGGCGACACGGAAATGTTGAATACTCATACTCTTCCTTT
TTCAATATTATTGAAGCATTTATCAGGGTTATTGTCTCATGAGCGGATACATATTTGAATGTATTTAGAA
AAATAAACAAATAGGGGTTCCGCGCACATTTCCCCGAAAAGTGCCACCTGACGTCGACGGATCGGGAGAT
CTCCCGATCCCCTATGGTGCACTCTCAGTACAATCTGCTCTGATGCCGCATAGTTAAGCCAGTATCTGCT
CCCTGCTTGTGTGTTGGAGGTCGCTGAGTAGTGCGCGAGCAAAATTTAAGCTACAACAAGGCAAGGCTTG
ACCGACAATTGCATGAAGAATCTGCTTAGGGTTAGGCGTTTTGCGCTGCTTCGCGATGTACGGGCCAGAT
ATACGCGTTGACATTGATTATTGACTAGTTATTAATAGTAATCAATTACGGGGTCATTAGTTCATAGCCC
ATATATGGAGTTCCGCGTTACATAACTTACGGTAAATGGCCCGCCTGGCTGACCGCCCAACGACCCCCGC
CCATTGACGTCAATAATGACGTATGTTCCCATAGTAACGCCAATAGGGACTTTCCATTGACGTCAATGGG
TGGAGTATTTACGGTAAACTGCCCACTTGGCAGTACATCAAGTGTATCATATGCCAAGTACGCCCCCTAT
TGACGTCAATGACGGTAAATGGCCCGCCTGGCATTATGCCCAGTACATGACCTTATGGGACTTTCCTACT
TGGCAGTACATCTACGTATTAGTCATCGCTATTACCATGGTGATGCGGTTTTGGCAGTACATCAATGGGC
GTGGATAGCGGTTTGACTCACGGGGATTTCCAAGTCTCCACCCCATTGACGTCAATGGGAGTTTGTTTTG
GCACCAAAATCAACGGGACTTTCCAAAATGTCGTAACAACTCCGCCCCATTGACGCAAATGGGCGGTAGG
CGTGTACGGTGGGAGGTCTATATAAGCAGAGCTCTCCCTATCAGTGATAGAGATCTCCCTATCAGTGATA
GAGATCGTCGACGAGCTCGTTTAGTGAACCGTCAGATCGCCTGGAGACGCCATCCACGCTGTTTTGACCT
CCATAGAAGACACCGGGACCGATCCAGCCTCCGGACTCTAGCGTTTAAACTTAAGCTTGGTACCGAGCTC
GGATCCACTAGTCCAGTGTGGTGGAATTCTGCAGATATCAACAAGTTTGTACAAAAAAGTTGGCATGTTC
GTGTTCCTGGTGCTGCTGCCACTGGTGAGCTCCCAGTGCGTGAACCTGACCACCAGAACCCAGCTGCCAC
CTGCCTACACCAACTCCTTCACCAGGGGCGTGTACTACCCAGACAAGGTGTTCAGATCCAGCGTGCTGCA
CTCTACCAGGGACCTGTTCCTGCCATTCTTCTCTAACGTGACCTGGTTCCACGCCATCCACGTGTCTGGA
ACCAACGGCACCAAGAGATTCGACAACCCAGTGCTGCCATTCAACGACGGCGTGTACTTCGCTTCTACCG
AGAAGTCTAACATCATCAGGGGTTGGATCTTCGGAACCACCCTGGACTCTAAGACCCAGTCTCTGCTGAT
CGTGAACAACGCTACCAACGTGGTGATCAAGGTGTGCGAGTTCCAGTTCTGCAACGACCCATTCCTGGGA
GTGTACTACCACAAGAACAACAAGTCTTGGATGGAAAGCGAGTTCAGGGTGTACAGCTCTGCTAACAACT
GCACCTTCGAGTACGTGTCTCAGCCTTTCCTGATGGACCTGGAAGGAAAGCAGGGAAACTTCAAGAACCT
GAGAGAGTTCGTGTTCAAGAACATCGACGGTTACTTCAAGATATACAGCAAGCACACCCCAATCAACCTG
GTGAGGGACCTGCCACAGGGTTTCTCTGCTCTGGAGCCCCTGGTGGACCTGCCAATCGGCATCAACATCA
CCAGGTTCCAGACCCTGCTGGCTCTGCACAGGTCTTACCTGACCCCAGGCGACAGCAGCTCTGGATGGAC
CGCCGGCGCCGCTGCTTACTACGTGGGATACCTGCAGCCAAGGACCTTCCTGCTGAAGTACAACGAAAAC
GGCACCATCACCGACGCCGTGGACTGCGCTCTGGACCCACTGTCTGAGACCAAGTGCACCCTGAAGTCTT
TCACCGTGGAAAAGGGAATCTACCAGACCAGCAACTTCCGCGTGCAGCCCACCGAGTCTATCGTGAGATT
CCCAAACATCACCAACCTGTGCCCATTCGGAGAAGTGTTCAACGCTACCAGGTTCGCCAGCGTGTACGCT
TGGAACAGGAAGAGAATCAGCAACTGCGTGGCCGACTACTCTGTGCTGTACAACTCTGCCTCCTTCTCCA
CCTTCAAGTGCTACGGCGTGTCCCCAACCAAGCTGAACGACCTGTGCTTCACCAACGTGTACGCTGACTC
CTTCGTGATCAGAGGAGACGAAGTGAGACAGATCGCTCCCGGTCAGACCGGAAAGATCGCCGACTACAAC
TACAAGCTGCCAGACGACTTCACCGGTTGCGTGATCGCTTGGAACTCTAACAACCTGGACTCTAAGGTGG
GAGGCAACTACAACTACCTGTACAGGCTGTTCCGCAAGAGCAACCTGAAGCCTTTCGAAAGGGACATCAG
CACCGAAATCTACCAGGCTGGATCTACCCCATGCAACGGAGTGGAAGGATTCAACTGCTACTTCCCTCTG
CAGTCTTACGGATTCCAGCCAACCAACGGAGTGGGATACCAGCCATACAGAGTGGTGGTGCTGTCTTTCG
AGCTGCTGCACGCTCCTGCTACCGTGTGCGGACCAAAGAAGTCTACCAACCTGGTGAAGAACAAGTGCGT
GAACTTCAACTTCAACGGACTGACCGGAACCGGAGTGCTGACCGAATCCAACAAGAAGTTCCTGCCTTTC
CAGCAGTTCGGTAGAGACATCGCCGACACCACCGACGCTGTGAGAGACCCACAGACCCTGGAAATCCTGG
ACATCACCCCCTGCTCTTTCGGAGGAGTGAGCGTGATCACCCCAGGAACCAACACCTCCAACCAGGTGGC
CGTGCTGTACCAGGACGTGAACTGCACCGAAGTGCCAGTGGCCATCCACGCTGACCAGCTGACCCCAACC
TGGAGAGTGTACAGCACCGGATCTAACGTGTTCCAGACCCGTGCCGGCTGCCTGATCGGAGCCGAGCACG
TGAACAACTCCTACGAATGCGACATCCCAATCGGAGCTGGCATCTGCGCTTCTTACCAGACCCAGACCAA
CAGCCCAAGAAGGGCCAGATCCGTGGCCTCTCAGAGCATCATCGCCTACACCATGAGCCTGGGCGCTGAA
AACAGCGTGGCTTACAGCAACAACTCTATCGCCATCCCAACCAACTTCACCATCTCTGTGACCACCGAAA
TCCTGCCAGTGAGCATGACCAAGACCAGCGTGGACTGCACCATGTACATCTGCGGAGACTCTACCGAATG
CTCTAACCTGCTGCTGCAGTACGGCAGCTTCTGCACCCAGCTGAACCGCGCTCTGACCGGAATCGCTGTG
GAGCAGGACAAGAACACCCAGGAAGTGTTCGCTCAGGTGAAGCAGATATACAAGACCCCACCTATCAAGG
ACTTCGGAGGATTCAACTTCTCTCAGATCCTGCCCGACCCATCTAAGCCCTCTAAGAGGTCTTTCATCGA
AGACCTGCTGTTCAACAAGGTGACCCTGGCCGACGCCGGTTTCATCAAGCAGTACGGTGACTGCCTGGGA
GACATCGCCGCTAGAGACCTGATCTGCGCCCAGAAGTTCAACGGTCTGACCGTGCTGCCACCACTGCTGA
CCGACGAGATGATCGCCCAGTACACCTCTGCCCTGCTGGCTGGAACCATCACCTCTGGTTGGACCTTCGG
AGCTGGCGCCGCCCTGCAGATCCCATTCGCTATGCAGATGGCCTACCGTTTCAACGGTATCGGAGTGACC
CAGAACGTGCTGTACGAAAACCAGAAGCTGATCGCTAACCAGTTCAACTCTGCTATCGGAAAGATCCAGG
ACTCCCTGTCCTCTACCGCTTCTGCCCTGGGAAAGCTGCAGGACGTGGTGAACCAGAACGCCCAGGCCCT
GAACACCCTGGTGAAGCAGCTGTCTTCTAACTTCGGAGCCATCTCCTCTGTGCTGAACGACATCCTGTCT
AGGCTGGACAAGGTGGAAGCCGAGGTGCAGATCGACAGACTGATCACCGGAAGACTGCAGTCTCTGCAGA
CCTACGTGACCCAGCAGCTGATCAGGGCCGCTGAAATCAGAGCTTCTGCCAACCTGGCTGCCACCAAGAT
GTCCGAATGCGTGCTGGGCCAGTCTAAGAGGGTGGACTTCTGCGGAAAGGGATACCACCTGATGTCCTTC
CCACAGTCTGCTCCACACGGAGTGGTGTTCCTGCACGTGACCTACGTGCCCGCCCAGGAAAAGAACTTCA
CCACCGCCCCAGCTATCTGCCACGACGGAAAGGCTCACTTCCCCAGGGAGGGAGTGTTCGTGTCTAACGG
AACCCACTGGTTCGTGACCCAGAGGAACTTCTACGAGCCACAGATCATCACCACCGACAACACCTTCGTG
TCTGGAAACTGCGACGTGGTGATCGGAATCGTGAACAACACCGTGTACGACCCACTGCAGCCAGAACTGG
ACTCTTTCAAGGAGGAACTGGACAAGTACTTCAAGAACCACACCTCTCCAGACGTGGACCTGGGAGACAT
CTCCGGAATCAACGCCTCTGTGGTGAACATCCAGAAGGAAATCGACAGACTGAACGAGGTGGCCAAGAAC
CTGAACGAATCTCTGATCGACCTGCAGGAACTGGGAAAGTACGAGCAGTACATCAAGTGGCCCTGGTACA
TCTGGCTGGGTTTCATCGCTGGTCTGATCGCTATCGTGATGGTGACCATCATGCTGTGCTGCATGACCTC
TTGCTGCTCTTGCCTGAAGGGATGCTGCTCTTGCGGATCTTGCTGCAAGTTCGACGAGGACGACTCCGAG
CCTGTGCTGAAGGGTGTGAAGCTGCACTACACCTACCCAACTTTCTTGTACAAAGTGGTTGATATCAAGG
CCGCCGACATCACCAGCCTGTACAAGAAAGTGGGGTGGAGCCATCCCCAGTTCGAGAAGGGCGGAGGATC
TGGCGGCGGAAGCGGCGGAGGAAGCTGGTCCCACCCTCAGTTTGAGAAAGGCACCGAGCTGGGCAGCACC
ATGGCCAGCTACCCCTACGACGTGCCCGACTACGCCAAGGACAACACCGTGCCCCTGAAGCTGATCGCCC
TGCTGGCCAACGGCGAGTTCCACTCTGGCGAGCAGCTGGGCGAGACACTGGGCATGAGCAGAGCCGCCAT
CAACAAGCACATCCAGACCCTGCGGGACTGGGGCGTGGACGTGTTCACAGTGCCCGGCAAGGGCTACAGC
CTGCCCGAGCCCATCCAGCTGCTGAACGCCAAGCAGATCCTGGGCCAGCTGGATGGCGGATCTGTGGCCG
TGCTGCCCGTGATCGACAGCACCAACCAGTATCTGCTCGACCGGATCGGCGAGCTGAAGTCCGGCGACGC
CTGTATCGCCGAGTACCAGCAGGCCGGCAGAGGCGGCAGGGGCAGAAAGTGGTTCAGCCCCTTCGGCGCC
AACCTGTACCTGAGCATGTTCTGGAGACTGGAACAGGGCCCAGCCGCCGCTATTGGCCTGAGCCTGGTCA
TCGGCATCGTGATGGCCGAGGTGCTGCGGAAGCTGGGCGCCGACAAAGTGCGCGTGAAGTGGCCCAACGA
CCTGTATCTGCAGGACCGGAAGCTGGCCGGCATCCTGGTGGAACTGACCGGCAAAACAGGCGACGCCGCC
CAGATCGTGATCGGCGCTGGCATCAACATGGCCATGCGGCGGGTGGAAGAGAGCGTGGTCAACCAGGGCT
GGATCACCCTGCAGGAAGCCGGCATCAACCTGGACCGGAACACCCTGGCCGCCATGCTGATCAGAGAGCT
GAGAGCCGCCCTGGAACTGTTCGAGCAGGAAGGCCTGGCCCCCTACCTGAGCAGATGGGAGAAGCTGGAC
AACTTCATCAACCGGCCCGTGAAACTGATCATCGGCGACAAAGAGATCTTCGGCATCAGCCGGGGCATCG
ACAAGCAGGGGGCCCTGCTCCTGGAACAGGACGGCATCATCAAGCCCTGGATGGGCGGCGAGATCAGCCT
GCGGAGCGCCGAGAAGTGATGACTCGAGTCTAGAGGGCCCGTTTAAACCCGCTGATCAGCCTCGACTGTG
CCTTCTAGTTGCCAGCCATCTGTTGTTTGCCCCTCCCCCGTGCCTTCCTTGACCCTGGAAGGTGCCACTC
CCACTGTCCTTTCCTAATAAAATGAGGAAATTGCATCGCATTGTCTGAGTAGGTGTCATTCTATTCTGGG
GGGTGGGGTGGGGCAGGACAGCAAGGGGGAGGATTGGGAAGACAATAGCAGGCATGCTGGGGATGCGGTG
GGCTCTATGGCTTCTGAGGCGGAAAGAACCAGCTGGGGCTCTAGGGGGTATCCCC
[124 nt withheld, positions 7686-7809]
C
[91 nt withheld, positions 7811-7901]
AGGGTGATGGTTCACGTACCTAGAAGTTCCTATTCCGAAGTTCCTATTCTCTAGAAAGTATAGGAACTTC
CTTGGCCAAAAAGCCTGAACTCACCGCGACGTCTGTCGAGAAGTTTCTGATCGAAAAGTTCGACAGCGTC
TCCGACCTGATGCAGCTCTCGGAGGGCGAAGAATCTCGTGCTTTCAGCTTCGATGTAGGAGGGCGTGGAT
ATGTCCTGCGGGTAAATAGCTGCGCCGATGGTTTCTACAAAGATCGTTATGTTTATCGGCACTTTGCATC
GGCCGCGCTCCCGATTCCGGAAGTGCTTGACATTGGGGAATTCAGCGAGAGCCTGACCTATTGCATCTCC
CGCCGTGCACAGGGTGTCACGTTGCAAGACCTGCCTGAAACCGAACTGCCCGCTGTTCTGCAGCCGGTCG
CGGAGGCCATGGATGCGATCGCTGCGGCCGATCTTAGCCAGACGAGCGGGTTCGGCCCATTCGGACCGCA
AGGAATCGGTCAATACACTACATGGCGTGATTTCATATGCGCGATTGCTGATCCCCATGTGTATCACTGG
CAAACTGTGATGGACGACACCGTCAGTGCGTCCGTCGCGCAGGCTCTCGATGAGCTGATGCTTTGGGCCG
AGGACTGCCCCGAAGTCCGGCACCTCGTGCACGCGGATTTCGGCTCCAACAATGTCCTGACGGACAATGG
CCGCATAACAGCGGTCATTGACTGGAGCGAGGCGATGTTCGGGGATTCCCAATACGAGGTCGCCAACATC
TTCTTCTGGAGGCCGTGGTTGGCTTGTATGGAGCAGCAGACGCGCTACTTCGAGCGGAGGCATCCGGAGC
TTGCAGGATCGCCGCGGCTCCGGGCGTATATGCTCCGCATTGGTCTTGACCAACTCTATCAGAGCTTGGT
TGACGGCAATTTCGATGATGCAGCTTGGGCGCAGGGTCGATGCGACGCAATCGTCCGATCCGGAGCCGGG
ACTGTCGGGCGTACACAAATCGCCCGCAGAAGCGCGGCCGTCTGGACCGATGGCTGTGTAGAAGTACTCG
CCGATAGTGGAAACCGACGCCCCAGCACTCGTCCGAGGGCAAAGGAATAGCACGTACTACGAGATTTCGA
TTCCACCGCCGCCTTCTATGAAAGGTTGGGCTTCGGAATCGTTTTCCGGGACGCCGGCTGGATGATCCTC
CAGCGCGGGGATCTCATGCTGGAGTTCTTCGCCCACCCCAACTTGTTTATTGCAGCTTATAATGGTTACA
AATAAAGCAATAGCATCACAAATTTCACAAATAAAGCATTTTTTTCACTGCATTCTAGTTGTGGTTTGTC
CAAACTCATCAATGTATCTTATCATGTCTGTATACCGTCGACCTCTAGCTAGAGCTTGGCGTAATCATGG
TCATAGCTGTTTCCTGTGTGAAATTGTTATCCGCTCACAATTCCACACAACATACGAGCCGGAAGCATAA
AGTGTAAAGCCTGGGGTGCCTAATGAGTGAGCTAACTCACATTAATTGCGTTGCGCTCACTGCCCGCTTT
CCAGTCGGGAAACCTGTCGTGCCAGCTGCATTAATGAATCGGCCAACGCGCGGGGAGAGGCGGTTTGCGT
ATTGGGCGCTCTTCCGCTTCCTCGCTCACTGACTCGCTGCGCTCGGTCGTTCGGCTGCGGCGAGCGGTAT
CAGCTCACTCAAAGGCGGTAATACGGTTATCCACAGAATCAGGGGATAACGCAGGAAAGAACATGTGAGC
AAAAGGCCAGCAAAAGGCCAGGAACCGTAAAAAGGCCGCGTTGCTGGCGTTTTTCCATAGGCTCCGCCCC
CCTGACGAGCATCACAAAAATCGACGCTCAAGTCAGAGGTGGCGAAACCCGACAGGACTATAAAGATACC
AGGCGTTTCCCCCTGGAAGCTCCCTCGTGCGCTCTCCTGTTCCGACCCTGCCGCTTACCGGATACCTGTC
CGCCTTTCTCCCTTCGGGAAGCGTGGCGCTTTCTCATAGCTCACGCTGTAGGTATCTCAGTTCGGTGTAG
GTCGTTCGCTCCAAGCTGGGCTGTGTGCACGAACCCCCCGTTCAGCCCGACCGCTGCGCCTTATCCGGTA
ACTATCGTCTTGAGTCCAACCCGGTAAGACACGACTTATCGCCACTGGCAGCAGCCACTGGTAACAGGAT
TAGCAGAGCGAGGTATGTAGGCGGTGCTACAGAGTTCTTGAAGTGGTGGCCTAACTACGGCTACACTAGA
AG
